>Addgene plasmid #125101 | pKD283.2 | addgene full sequence | sequence record 245242 | Addgene NGS Result
GTCTCATTTTCGCCAGATATCGACGTCTAAGAAACCATTATTATCATGACATTAACCTATAAAAATAGGC
GTATCACGAGGCCCTTTCGTCTTCACCTCGAGTCCCTATCAGTGATAGAGATTGACATCCCTATCAGTGA
TAGAGATACTGAGCACATCAGCAGGACGCACTGACCAATCCATTAAACCAATAAAAACCCTCAGTTTACA
TGCGCTTACTGCTGATTGAAGATGATATCGACTTAGTGGCTCGCCTTATTCCCGCACTTAACAAAGCGGG
CTATACGGTTGAACACGCCGATAACGGCATCGATGGCGCCTTTCTGGGCGAGGAAGAAGCATTTGAGGCT
GTGATCCTCGACTTAGGATTGCCCGGTAAGCCGGGCTTAAGCGTGCTAAGTCACTGGCGTCAAAAAGGCT
TGGCTATGCCCGTCCTTATCCTTACCGCCCGCGATGCGTGGCACGAACGCGTTGATGGCCTCAAGGCCGG
CGCCGATGATTATCTTGGCAAGCCTTTTCATGTTGAAGAGTTACTTGCCAGATTAGAAGCGCTGATCCGC
CGCCACTTTGGCCGTGCCGATAACCTACTGGTGGAGCTTGGCGGGCTGACGATTTATCCTGATCAGAATG
AGGCCGAATGGAACAGCGTCCGGATTTTGTTTTCCCAAAAAGAATTCCAGCTTCTCTCGATTTTTGTGAG
GGAGCATAAAAAAATTGTCTCTCGTGATGAACTATTGGAGGCGTTATGGGATGACGTTGATTTTGTCGAT
GACAATACGTTAACGGTCAATGTCAATCGGCTGCGGAGAAAACTGGAGAATGCAGGACTGACAGATTGCA
TTTCCACAATCAGAGGACAAGGTTATCAATTTCAAGTCAATCGGAAGGATGAAGCGGAATGTTAATAATA
ATCTAGACCAGGCATCAAATAAAACGAAAGGCTCAGTCGAAAGACTGGGCCTTTCGTTTTATCTGTTGTT
TGTCGGTGAACGCTCTCTACTAGAGTCACACTGGCTCACCTTCGGGTGGGCCTTTCTGCGTTTATAGTAA
ATCACTGCATAATTCGTGTCGCTCAAGGCGCACTCCCGTTCTGGATAATGTTTTTTGCGCCGACATCATA
ACGGTTCTGGCAAATATTCTGAAATGAGCTGGTTAGCTAGTCACACCCTCGTGAATGTGACAGCATTGTA
AGATTGGGGAGCGGAATTGCAAGAAAGTTCGATGGGAGGATGCTGACTTCCTTTTTATAATAAAGAAAAA
GGAGGAGCAGAACAAAGAGGAGAAATACTAGATGCGTAAAGGCGAAGAGCTGTTCACTGGTGTCGTCCCT
ATTCTGGTGGAACTGGATGGTGATGTCAACGGTCATAAGTTTTCCGTGCGTGGCGAGGGTGAAGGTGACG
CAACTAATGGTAAACTGACGCTGAAGTTCATCTGTACTACTGGTAAACTGCCGGTACCTTGGCCGACTCT
GGTAACGACGCTGACTTATGGTGTTCAGTGCTTTGCTCGTTATCCGGACCATATGAAGCAGCATGACTTC
TTCAAGTCCGCCATGCCGGAAGGCTATGTGCAGGAACGCACGATTTCCTTTAAGGATGACGGCACGTACA
AAACGCGTGCGGAAGTGAAATTTGAAGGCGATACCCTGGTAAACCGCATTGAGCTGAAAGGCATTGACTT
TAAAGAAGACGGCAATATCCTGGGCCATAAGCTGGAATACAATTTTAACAGCCACAATGTTTACATCACC
GCCGATAAACAAAAAAATGGCATTAAAGCGAATTTTAAAATTCGCCACAACGTGGAGGATGGCAGCGTGC
AGCTGGCTGATCACTACCAGCAAAACACTCCAATCGGTGATGGTCCTGTTCTGCTGCCAGACAATCACTA
TCTGAGCACGCAAAGCGTTCTGTCTAAAGATCCGAACGAGAAACGCGATCATATGGTTCTGCTGGAGTTC
GTAACCGCAGCGGGCATCACGCATGGTATGGATGAACTGTACAAATGATGATAATAATCTAGACCAGGCA
TCAAATAAAACGAAAGGCTCAGTCGAAAGACTGGGCCTTTCGTTTTATCTGTTGTTTGTCGGTGAACGCT
CTCTACTAGAGTCACACTGGCTCACCTTCGGGTGGGCCTTTCTGCGTTTATAGGTACCCGTGGATCCTCT
AGAGTCGACCTGCAGGCATGCAAGCTTTTTACGGCTAGCTCAGTCCTAGGTATAGTGCTAGCCCAGCCAG
AGAAACACTCTTTAACAGGGGGTAGTATGATGTCTCGTTTAGATAAAAGTAAAGTGATTAACAGCGCATT
AGAGCTGCTTAATGAGGTCGGAATCGAAGGTTTAACAACCCGTAAACTCGCCCAGAAGCTAGGTGTAGAG
CAGCCTACATTGTATTGGCATGTAAAAAATAAGCGGGCTTTGCTCGACGCCTTAGCCATTGAGATGTTAG
ATAGGCACCATACTCACTTTTGCCCTTTAGAAGGGGAAAGCTGGCAAGATTTTTTACGTAATAACGCTAA
AAGTTTTAGATGTGCTTTACTAAGTCATCGCGATGGAGCAAAAGTACATTTAGGTACACGGCCTACAGAA
AAACAGTATGAAACTCTCGAAAATCAATTAGCCTTTTTATGCCAACAAGGTTTTTCACTAGAGAATGCAT
TATATGCACTCAGCGCAGTGGGGCATTTTACTTTAGGTTGCGTATTGGAAGATCAAGAGCATCAAGTCGC
TAAAGAAGAAAGGGAAACACCTACTACTGATAGTATGCCGCCATTATTACGACAAGCTATCGAATTATTT
GATCACCAAGGTGCAGAGCCAGCCTTCTTATTCGGCCTTGAATTGATCATATGCGGATTAGAAAAACAAC
TTAAATGTGAAAGTGGGTCTTAAGGCATCAAATAAAACGAAAGGCTCAGTCGAAAGACTGGGCCTTTCGT
TTTATCTGTTGTTTGTCGGTGAACGCTCTCCTGAGTAGGACAAATCCGCCGCCCTAGACCTAGGGCGTTC
GGCTGCGGCGAGCGGTATCAGCTCACTCAAAGGCGGTAATACGGTTATCCACAGAATCAGGGGATAACGC
ATGCAAGAACATGTGAGCAAAAGGCCAGCAAAAGGCCAGGAACCGTAAAAAGGCCGCGTTGCTGGCGTTT
TTCCATAGGCTCCGCCCCCCTGACGAGCATCACAAAAATCGACGCTCAAGTCAGAGGTGGCGAAACCCGA
CAGGACTATAAAGATACCAGGCGTTTCCCCCTGGAAGCTCCCTCGTGCGCTCTCCTGTTCCGACCCTGCC
GCTTACCGGATACCTGTCCGCCTTTCTCCCTTCGGGAAGCGTGGCGCTTTCTCATAGCTCACGCTGTAGG
TATCTCAGTTCGGTGTAGGTCGTTCGCTCCAAGCTGGGCTGTGTGCACGAACCCCCCGTTCAGCCCGACC
GCTGCGCCTTATCCGGTAACTATCGTCTTGAGTCCAACCCGGTAAGACACGACTTATCGCCACTGGCAGC
AGCCACTGGTAACAGGATTAGCAGAGCGAGGTATGTAGGCGGTGCTACAGAGTTCTTGAAGTGGTGGCCT
AACTACGGCTACACTAGAAGGACAGTATTTGGTATCTGCGCTCTGCTGAAGCCAGTTACCTTCGGAAAAA
GAGTTGGTAGCTCTTGATCCGGCAAACAAACCACCGCTGGTAGCGGTGGTTTTTTTGTTTGCAAGCAGCA
GATTACGCGCAGAAAAAAAGGATCTCAAGAAGATCCTTTGATCTTTTCTACGGGGTCTGACGCTCAGTGG
AACGAAAACTCACGTTAAGGGATTTTGGTCATGACTAGTGCTTGGATTCTCACCAATAAAAAACGCCCGG
CGGCAACCGAGCGTTCTGAACAAATCCAGATGGAGTTCTGAGGTCATTACTGGATCTATCAACAGGAGTC
CAAGCGAGCTCGATATCAAATTACGCCCCGCCCTGCCACTCATCGCAGTACTGTTGTAATTCATTAAGCA
TTCTGCCGACATGGAAGCCATCACAAACGGCATGATGAACCTGAATCGCCAGCGGCATCAGCACCTTGTC
GCCTTGCGTATAATATTTGCCCATGGTGAAAACGGGGGCGAAGAAGTTGTCCATATTGGCCACGTTTAAA
TCAAAACTGGTGAAACTCACCCAGGGATTGGCTGAGACGAAAAACATATTCTCAATAAACCCTTTAGGGA
AATAGGCCAGGTTTTCACCATAACACGCCACATCTTGCGAATATATGTGTAGAAACTGCCGGAAATCGTC
GTGGTATTCACTCCAGAGCGATGAAAACGTTTCAGTTTGCTCATGGAAAACGGTGTAACAAGGGTGAACA
CTATCCCATATCACCAGCTCACCGTCTTTCATTGCCATACGAAATTCCGGATGAGCATTCATCAGGCGGG
CAAGAATGTGAATAAAGGCCGGATAAAACTTGTGCTTATTTTTCTTTACGGTCTTTAAAAAGGCCGTAAT
ATCCAGCTGAACGGTCTGGTTATAGGTACATTGAGCAACTGACTGAAATGCCTCAAAATGTTCTTTACGA
TGCCATTGGGATATATCAACGGTGGTATATCCAGTGATTTTTTTCTCCATTTTAGCTTCCTTAGCTCCTG
AAAATCTCGATAACTCAAAAAATACGACCGGTAGTGATCTTATTTCATTATGGTGAAAGTTGGAACCTCT
TACGGGCCGGCCAAC
Features (pLannotate 1.2.2; 15 found; start..end, strand, type, name):
    103..176     +  promoter       PLtetO-1 promoter: modified phage lambda PL promoter with tet operator sites (Lutz and Bujard, 1997)
    213..902     +  CDS            yvcP: YVCP_BACSU - Protein inferred from homology: Swiss-Prot protein existence level 3. Member of the two-component regulatory system YvcQ/YvcP. From Bacillus subtilis (strain 168).
    926..997     +  terminator     rrnB T1 terminator: transcription terminator T1 from the E. coli rrnB gene
   1013..1040    +  terminator     T7Te terminator: phage T7 early transcription terminator
   1292..2005    +  CDS            superfolder GFP: GFP variant that folds robustly even when fused to poorly folded proteins (Pédelacq et al., 2006)
   2032..2103    +  terminator     rrnB T1 terminator: transcription terminator T1 from the E. coli rrnB gene
   2119..2146    +  terminator     T7Te terminator: phage T7 early transcription terminator
   2153..2197    +  misc_feature   MCS (fragment): pUC18/19 multiple cloning site
   2204..2232    +  promoter       J23119 promoter (fragment): bacterial promoter (Registry of Standard Biological Parts BBa J23119)
   2267..2893    +  CDS            TetR: tetracycline repressor TetR; tetR; TetR binds to the tetracycline operator tetO to inhibit transcription. This inhibition can be relieved by adding tetracycline or doxycycline.
   2899..2985    +  terminator     rrnB T1 terminator: Escherichia coli rrnB; transcription terminator T1 from the E. coli rrnB gene
   3150..3738    -  rep_origin     ori: high-copy-number ColE1/pMB1/pBR322/pUC origin of replication
   3826..3920    -  terminator     lambda t0 terminator: transcription terminator from phage lambda
   3944..4600    -  CDS            cat: CAT_ECOLX - Experimental evidence at protein level: Swiss-Prot protein existence level 1. This enzyme is an effector of chloramphenicol resistance in bacteria. From Escherichia coli. This protein is used as a marker in many commonly used cloning vectors, such as pACYC184.
   4601..4699    -  promoter       cat promoter: promoter of the E. coli cat gene encoding chloramphenicol acetyltransferase
