[The description below was written by a language model from this plasmid's Addgene catalogue record and pLannotate feature annotations shown in this document.]
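Description:
pKD283.2 is a roughly 4.7 kb bacterial expression and synthetic-biology plasmid built on the pProTet.E333 backbone. It is propagated in E. coli from a high-copy ColE1/pUC-type origin and selected with chloramphenicol through a cat gene driven by its own promoter and followed by the lambda t0 terminator.

The plasmid carries three expression units, all in the same orientation and each insulated by rrnB T1 terminators, with T7Te terminators added after the first two. The first places a 693 bp synthetic chimeric response regulator under the PLtetO-1 promoter. This chimera joins the receiver (REC) domain of SO_4487 (residues 1–127) to the DNA-binding domain of PsdR (residues 134–237); the "ompR137" label refers to the crossover position used for the fusion. The automated annotation calls this open reading frame yvcP, the Bacillus subtilis YvcQ/YvcP two-component regulator, which presumably reflects homology to the PsdR-derived portion rather than a full-length native gene. The second unit is the reporter, superfolder GFP. The record names its output promoter as PpsdA110, which was not annotated in the feature table but would lie in the unannotated region upstream of the sfGFP coding sequence. The third unit expresses TetR from a J23119-type constitutive promoter fragment, so that PLtetO-1 is repressed until a tetracycline-class inducer is added, allowing the level of the chimeric regulator to be tuned.

Together these parts form a test circuit for rewiring two-component signalling by DNA-binding domain swapping. Activation of the SO_4487 receiver domain is redirected to the PsdR target promoter and read out as GFP fluorescence. No cognate sensor kinase is annotated on this plasmid, so one would have to be supplied separately.
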