Addgene plasmid #125101: pKD283.2
Purpose: Expression of SO_4487(1-127aa)-psdR(134-237aa), ompR137 chimera under PLtetO-1, output Promoter PpsdA110
Depositing lab: Jeffrey Tabor. Depositing organization: Rice University. Publication: Rewiring bacterial two-component systems by modular DNA-binding domain swapping. Schmidl SR, Ekness F, Sofjan K, Daeffler KN, Brink KR, Landry BP, Gerhardt KP, Dyulgyarov N, Sheth RU, Tabor JJ. Nat Chem Biol. 2019 Jul;15(7):690-698. doi: 10.1038/s41589-019-0286-6. Epub 2019 May 20. PubMed 31110305.
Backbone
  Vector backbone: pProTet.E333
  Total vector size (bp): 4704
  Vector type: Bacterial Expression, Synthetic Biology
Growth in bacteria
  Bacterial resistance: Chloramphenicol, 25 μg/mL
  Growth temperature: 37°C
  Growth strain: DH5alpha
  Copy number: High Copy
Gene/Insert 1
  Gene/Insert name: SO_4487(REC)-psdR(DBD)137
  Species: Synthetic
  Insert size (bp): 693
Gene/Insert 2
  Gene/Insert name: sfgfp (alt name: Super folder GFP)
  Species: Synthetic
  Insert size (bp): 714
Gene/Insert 3
  Gene/Insert name: tetR
  Species: Tn10 from E. coli
  Insert size (bp): 625
  GenBank ID: NC_009133.1
Terms and licenses: Academic/Nonprofit Terms; Industry Terms: Not Available to Industry
How to cite: pKD283.2 was a gift from Jeffrey Tabor (Addgene plasmid # 125101 ; http://n2t.net/addgene:125101 ; RRID:Addgene_125101)
